Addgene plasmid #126914: pCfB8380
Purpose: Plasmid containing integration cassette at XII-5 integration site in Saccharomyces cerevisiae for overexpression of XdCrtE
Depositing lab: Irina Borodina. Depositing organization: Danmarks Tekniske Universitet. Publication: A teaching protocol demonstrating the use of EasyClone and CRISPR/Cas9 for metabolic engineering of Saccharomyces cerevisiae and Yarrowia lipolytica. Milne N, Tramontin LRR, Borodina I. FEMS Yeast Res. 2019 Sep 26. pii: foz062. doi: 10.1093/femsyr/foz062. PubMed 31556952.
Backbone
  Vector backbone: pCfB2909
  Vector type: Yeast Expression
Growth in bacteria
  Bacterial resistance: Ampicillin, 100 μg/mL
  Growth temperature: 37°C
  Growth strain: DH5alpha
  Copy number: High Copy
Gene/Insert
  Gene/Insert name: XdCrtE
  Species: Xanthophyllomyces dendrorhous
  Cloning method: Unknown
Terms and licenses: Academic/Nonprofit Terms; Industry Terms: Not Available to Industry
How to cite: pCfB8380 was a gift from Irina Borodina (Addgene plasmid # 126914 ; http://n2t.net/addgene:126914 ; RRID:Addgene_126914)
