[The description below was written by a language model from this plasmid's Addgene catalogue record and pLannotate feature annotations shown in this document.]
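Description:
pCfB8380 is a yeast integrative expression plasmid built on the pCfB2909 backbone. It carries a cassette for inserting an overexpression unit for XdCrtE into the XII-5 chromosomal site of Saccharomyces cerevisiae. In E. coli it is maintained through a high-copy ColE1/pUC-type origin and selected with ampicillin via the AmpR (β-lactamase) gene. No yeast origin of replication or yeast selection marker is annotated. This fits a design meant to integrate into the genome rather than replicate episomally, and the associated publication pairs such EasyClone vectors with CRISPR/Cas9.

The insert is CrtE from Xanthophyllomyces dendrorhous. The annotation software detected it as an open reading frame spanning the sequence origin, with homology to the Mucor geranylgeranyl pyrophosphate synthase carG. This matches CrtE's role in condensing isoprenoid units into GGPP, the precursor for carotenoid biosynthesis. The coding sequence is followed by the S. cerevisiae CYC1 terminator. An ADH1 terminator lies in the opposite orientation on the other side, suggesting a bidirectional two-slot cassette layout in which only one position is recorded as occupied. The promoter driving XdCrtE is neither annotated nor stated in the record. The unannotated stretches flanking the terminators presumably hold the XII-5 homology arms, although the table does not label them. Two minimal FRT sites separate these regions from the bacterial backbone. The remaining hits (lacZα, KanR, rrnB terminator and 5S rRNA fragments, a T7 promoter and an ADP1 fragment) are short remnants or incidental matches rather than functional parts. The plasmid was developed for a teaching protocol in yeast metabolic engineering, where it supplies one step of a carotenoid pathway.
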