Features (pLannotate 1.2.2; 16 found; start..end, strand, type, name):
   1067..1256    +  terminator     CYC1 terminator: S. cerevisiae CYC1; transcription terminator for CYC1
   1274..1292    -  promoter       T7 promoter: promoter for bacteriophage T7 RNA polymerase
   1300..1351    +  CDS            lacZα (fragment): LacZα fragment of β-galactosidase; lacZ fragment
   2097..2130    -  protein_bind   FRT (minimal): supports FLP-mediated excision but not integration (Turan and Bode, 2011) FLP recombinase from the Saccharomyces cerevisiae 2μ plasmid
   2600..2619    +  CDS            lacZα (fragment): LacZα fragment of β-galactosidase; lacZ fragment
   2644..2661    -  terminator     rrnB T2 terminator (fragment): transcription terminator T2 from the E. coli rrnB gene
   2886..3474    -  rep_origin     ori: high-copy-number ColE1/pMB1/pBR322/pUC origin of replication
   3596..4456    -  CDS            AmpR: β-lactamase; bla; confers resistance to ampicillin, carbenicillin, and related antibiotics
   4459..4555    -  promoter       AmpR promoter (fragment): bla
   4585..4609    -  CDS            KanR (fragment): aminoglycoside phosphotransferase; aph(3')-Ia; confers resistance to kanamycin
   4638..4753    +  ncRNA          5S rRNA: Accession: RF00001 - 5S ribosomal RNA
   4757..4797    +  terminator     rrnB T1 terminator (fragment): transcription terminator T1 from the E. coli rrnB gene
   4841..4874    +  protein_bind   FRT (minimal): supports FLP-mediated excision but not integration (Turan and Bode, 2011) FLP recombinase from the Saccharomyces cerevisiae 2μ plasmid
   5407..5572    -  terminator     ADH1 terminator: S. cerevisiae ADH1; transcription terminator for the S. cerevisiae alcohol dehydrogenase 1 (ADH1) gene
   5611..5721    -  CDS            ADP1 (fragment): ADP1_YEAST - Experimental evidence at protein level: Swiss-Prot protein existence level 1. From Saccharomyces cerevisiae (strain ATCC 204508 / S288c) (Baker's yeast).
   6655..940     +  CDS            carG (across the origin): GGPPS_MUCCL - Experimental evidence at protein level: Swiss-Prot protein existence level 1. Catalyzes the trans-addition of the three molecules of IPP onto DMAPP to form geranylgeranyl pyrophosphate. From Mucor circinelloides f. lusitanicus (Mucor racemosus var. lusitanicus).
>Addgene plasmid #126914 | pCfB8380 | addgene full sequence | sequence record 248511 | Addgene NGS Result
GTATCACTACCTAGGAAAGAACCCTGGAAAAGAAATTCGATCACAACTCATCGAGGCTTTCAACTATTGG
TTGGATGTCAAGAAGGAGGATCTCGAGGTCATCCAGAACGTTGTTGGCATGCTACATACCGCTAGCTTAT
TAATGGACGATGTGGAGGATTCATCGGTCCTCAGGCGTGGGTCGCCTGTGGCCCATCTAATTTACGGGAT
TCCGCAGACAATAAACACTGCAAACTACGTCTACTTTCTGGCTTATCAAGAGATCTTCAAGCTTCGCCCA
ACACCGATACCCATGCCTGTAATTCCTCCTTCATCTGCTTCGCTTCAATCATCCGTCTCCTCTGCATCCT
CCTCCTCCTCGGCCTCGTCTGAAAACGGGGGCACGTCAACTCCTAATTCGCAGATTCCGTTCTCGAAAGA
TACGTATCTTGATAAAGTGATCACAGACGAGATACTTTCCCTCCATAGAGGGCAAGGCCTGGAGCTATTC
TGGAGAGATAGTCTGACGTGTCCTAGCGAAGAGGAATATGTGAAAATGGTTCTTGGAAAGACGGGAGGTT
TGTTCCGTATAGCGGTCAGATTGATGATGGCAAAGTCAGAATGTGACATAGACTTTGTCCAGCTTGTCAA
CTTGATCTCAATATACTTCCAGATCAGGGATGACTATATGAACCTTCAGTCTTCTGAGTATGCCCATAAT
AAGAATTTTGCAGAGGACCTCACAGAAGGGAAATTCAGTTTTCCCACTATCCACTCGATTCATGCCAACC
CCTCATCGAGACTCGTCATCAATACGTTGCAGAAGAAATCGACCTCTCCTGAGATCCTTCACCACTGTGT
AAACTACATGCGCACAGAAACCCACTCATTCGAATATACTCAGGAAGTCCTCAACACCTTGTCAGGTGCA
CTCGAGAGAGAACTAGGAAGGCTTCAAGGAGAGTTCGCAGAAGCTAACTCAAGGATGGATCTTGGAGACG
TAGATTCGGAAGGAAGAACGGGGAAGAACGTCAAATTGGAAGCGATCCTGAAAAAGCTAGCCGATATCCC
TCTGTGAATCGCGTGTATCCGCTCTAACCGAAAAGGAAGGAGTTAGACAACCTGAAGTCTAGGTCCCTAT
TTATTTTTTTATAGTTATGTTAGTATTAAGAACGTTATTTATATTTCAAATTTTTCTTTTTTTTCTGTAC
AGACGCGTGTACGCATGTAACATTATACTGAAAACCTTGCTTGAGAAGGTTTTGGGACGCTCGAAGATCG
CGTCCCAATTCGCCCTATAGTGAGTCGTATTACGCGCGCTCACTGGCCGTCGTTTTACAACGTCGTGACT
GGGAAAACCCTGGCGTTACCCCTGCAGGACTAGTGCTGAGGCATTAATGCAACTCAGAAGTTTGACAGCA
AGCAAGTTCATCATTCGAACTAGCCTTATTGTTTTAGTTCAGTGACAGCGAACTGCCGTACTCGATGCTT
TATTTCTCACGGTAGAGCGGAAGAACAGATAGGGGCAGCGTGAGAAGAGTTAGAAAGTAAATTTTTATCA
CGTCTGAAGTATTCTTATTCATAGGAAATTTTGCAAGGTTTTTTAGCTCAATAACGGGCTAAGTTATATA
AGGTGTTCACGCGATTTTCTTGTTATGTATACCTCTTCTCTGAGGAATGGTACTACTGTCCTGATGTAGG
CTCCTTAAATTGGTGGGCAAGAATAACTTATCGATATTTTGTATATTGGTCTTGGAGTTCACCACGTAAT
GCCTGTTTAAGACCATCAGTTAACTCTAGTATTATTTGGTCTTGGCTACTGGCCGTTTGCTATTATTCAA
GTCTTTTGTGCCTTCCCGTCGGGTAAGGGAGTTATTTAGGGATACAGAATCTAACGAAAACTAAATCTCA
ATGATTAACTCTATTTAATCCTTTTTTGAAAGGCAAAAGAGGTCCCTTGTTCACTTACAACGTTCTTAGC
CAAATTCGCTTATCACTTACTACTTCACGATATACAGAAGTAAAAACATATAAAAAGATGTCTGTTTGTT
TAGCCATCACAAAAGGTATCGCAGATTAAGACCTCAGCGCGGCCGCAAATTTAAATAAAATGAAGTGAAG
TTCCTATACTTTCTAGAGAATAGGAACTTCTATAGTGAGTCGAATAAGGGCGACACAAAATTTATTCTAA
ATGCATAATAAATACTGATAACATCTTATAGTTTGTATTATATTTTGTATTATCGTTGACATGTATAATT
TTGATATCAAAAACTGATTTTCCCTTTATTATTTTCGAGATTTATTTTCTTAATTCTCTTTAACAAACTA
GAAATATTGTATATACAAAAAATCATAAATAATAGATGAATAGTTTAATTATAGGTGTTCATCAATCGAA
AAAGCAACGTATCTTATTTAAAGTGCGTTGCTTTTTTCTCATTTATAAGGTTAAATAATTCTCATATATC
AAGCAAAGTGACAGGCGCCCTTAAATATTCTGACAAATGCTCTTTCCCTAAACTCCCCCCATAAAAAAAC
CCGCCGAAGCGGGTTTTTACGTTATTTGCGGATTAACGATTACTCGTTATCAGAACCGCCCAGGGGGCCC
GAGCTTAAGACTGGCCGTCGTTTTACAACACAGAAAGAGTTTGTAGAAACGCAAAAAGGCCATCCGTCAG
GGGCCTTCTGCTTAGTTTGATGCCTGGCAGTTCCCTACTCTCGCCTTCCGCTTCCTCGCTCACTGACTCG
CTGCGCTCGGTCGTTCGGCTGCGGCGAGCGGTATCAGCTCACTCAAAGGCGGTAATACGGTTATCCACAG
AATCAGGGGATAACGCAGGAAAGAACATGTGAGCAAAAGGCCAGCAAAAGGCCAGGAACCGTAAAAAGGC
CGCGTTGCTGGCGTTTTTCCATAGGCTCCGCCCCCCTGACGAGCATCACAAAAATCGACGCTCAAGTCAG
AGGTGGCGAAACCCGACAGGACTATAAAGATACCAGGCGTTTCCCCCTGGAAGCTCCCTCGTGCGCTCTC
CTGTTCCGACCCTGCCGCTTACCGGATACCTGTCCGCCTTTCTCCCTTCGGGAAGCGTGGCGCTTTCTCA
TAGCTCACGCTGTAGGTATCTCAGTTCGGTGTAGGTCGTTCGCTCCAAGCTGGGCTGTGTGCACGAACCC
CCCGTTCAGCCCGACCGCTGCGCCTTATCCGGTAACTATCGTCTTGAGTCCAACCCGGTAAGACACGACT
TATCGCCACTGGCAGCAGCCACTGGTAACAGGATTAGCAGAGCGAGGTATGTAGGCGGTGCTACAGAGTT
CTTGAAGTGGTGGGCTAACTACGGCTACACTAGAAGAACAGTATTTGGTATCTGCGCTCTGCTGAAGCCA
GTTACCTTCGGAAAAAGAGTTGGTAGCTCTTGATCCGGCAAACAAACCACCGCTGGTAGCGGTGGTTTTT
TTGTTTGCAAGCAGCAGATTACGCGCAGAAAAAAAGGATCTCAAGAAGATCCTTTGATCTTTTCTACGGG
GTCTGACGCTCAGTGGAACGACGCGCGCGTAACTCACGTTAAGGGATTTTGGTCATGAGCTTGCGCCGTC
CCGTCAAGTCAGCGTAATGCTCTGCTTACCAATGCTTAATCAGTGAGGCACCTATCTCAGCGATCTGTCT
ATTTCGTTCATCCATAGTTGCCTGACTCCCCGTCGTGTAGATAACTACGATACGGGAGGGCTTACCATCT
GGCCCCAGCGCTGCGATGATACCGCGAGAACCACGCTCACCGGCTCCGGATTTATCAGCAATAAACCAGC
CAGCCGGAAGGGCCGAGCGCAGAAGTGGTCCTGCAACTTTATCCGCCTCCATCCAGTCTATTAATTGTTG
CCGGGAAGCTAGAGTAAGTAGTTCGCCAGTTAATAGTTTGCGCAACGTTGTTGCCATCGCTACAGGCATC
GTGGTGTCACGCTCGTCGTTTGGTATGGCTTCATTCAGCTCCGGTTCCCAACGATCAAGGCGAGTTACAT
GATCCCCCATGTTGTGCAAAAAAGCGGTTAGCTCCTTCGGTCCTCCGATCGTTGTCAGAAGTAAGTTGGC
CGCAGTGTTATCACTCATGGTTATGGCAGCACTGCATAATTCTCTTACTGTCATGCCATCCGTAAGATGC
TTTTCTGTGACTGGTGAGTACTCAACCAAGTCATTCTGAGAATAGTGTATGCGGCGACCGAGTTGCTCTT
GCCCGGCGTCAATACGGGATAATACCGCGCCACATAGCAGAACTTTAAAAGTGCTCATCATTGGAAAACG
TTCTTCGGGGCGAAAACTCTCAAGGATCTTACCGCTGTTGAGATCCAGTTCGATGTAACCCACTCGTGCA
CCCAACTGATCTTCAGCATCTTTTACTTTCACCAGCGTTTCTGGGTGAGCAAAAACAGGAAGGCAAAATG
CCGCAAAAAAGGGAATAAGGGCGACACGGAAATGTTGAATACTCATATTCTTCCTTTTTCAATATTATTG
AAGCATTTATCAGGGTTATTGTCTCATGAGCGGATACATATTTGAATGTATTTAGAAAAATAAACAAATA
GGGGTCAGTGTTACAACCAATTAACCAATTCTGAACATTATCGCGAGCCCATTTATACCTGAATATGGCT
CATAACACCCCTTGTTTGCCTGGCGGCAGTAGCGCGGTGGTCCCACCTGACCCCATGCCGAACTCAGAAG
TGAAACGCCGTAGCGCCGATGGTAGTGTGGGGACTCCCCATGCGAGAGTAGGGAACTGCCAGGCATCAAA
TAAAACGAAAGGCTCAGTCGAAAGACTGGGCCTTTCGCCCGGGCTAATTATGGGGTGTCGCCCTTATTCG
ACTCTATAGTGAAGTTCCTATTCTCTAGAAAGTATAGGAACTTCTGAAGTGGGGATTTAAATGCGGCCGC
GCTGAGGGTTTAATCAATCTGGCGGCTTGAGTTCTCAACATGTTTTATTTTTTACTTATATTGCTGGTAG
GGTAAAAAAATATAACTCCTAGGAATAGGTTGTCTATATGTTTTTGTCTTGCTTCTATAATTGTAACAAA
CAAGGAAAGGGAAAATACTGGGTGTAAAAGCCATTGAGTCAAGTTAGGTCATCCCTTTTATACAAAATTT
TTCAATTTTTTTTCCAAGATTCTTGTACGATTAATTATTTTTTTTTTGCGTCCTACAGCGTGATGAAAAT
TTCGCCTGCTGCAAGATGAGCGGGAACGGGCGAAATGTGCACGCGCACAACTTACGAAACGCGGATGAGT
CACTGACAGCCACCGCAGAGGTTCTGACTCCTACTGAGCTCTATTGGAGGTGGCAGAACCGGTACCGGAG
GAGGCCGCTATAACCGGTTTGAATTTATTGTCACAGTGTCACATCAGCATTAAGTCCTCAGCGAGCTCGC
ATGGAATGCGTGCGATGAGCGACCTCATGCTATACCTGAGAAAGCAACCTGACCTACAGGAAAGAGTTAC
TCAAGAATAAGAATTTTCGTTTTAAAACCTAAGAGTCACTTTAAAATTTGTATACACTTATTTTTTTTAT
AACTTATTTAATAATAAAAATCATAAATCATAAGAAATTCGCTTATTTAGAAGTGTCAACAACGTATCTA
CACGTGCGATGGAAGTACCTTCAAAGAATGGGGTCTTATCTTGTTTTGCAAGTACCACTGAGCAGGATAA
TAATAGAAATGATAATATACTATAGTAGAGATAACGTCGATGACTTCCCATACTGTAATTGCTTTTAGTT
GTGTATTTTTAGTGTGCAAGTTTCTGTAAATCGATTAATTTTTTTTTCTTTCCTCTTTTTATTAACCTTA
ATTTTTATTTTAGATTCCTGACTTCAACTCAAGACGCACAGATATTATAACATCTGCATAATAGGCATTT
GCAAGAATTACTCGTGAGTAAGGAAAGAGTGAGGAACTATCGCATACCTGCATTTAAAGATGCCGATTTG
GGCGCGAATCCTTTATTTTGGCTTCACCCTCATACTATTATCAGGGCCAGAAAAAGGAAGTGTTTCCCTC
CTTCTTGAATTGATGTTACCCTCATAAAGCACGTGGCCTCTTATCGAGAAAGAAATTACCGTCGCTCGTG
ATTTGTTTGCAAAAAGAACAAAACTGAAAAAACCCAGACACGCTCGACTTCCTGTCTTCCTATTGATTGC
AGCTTCCAATTTCGTCACACAACAAGGTCCTAGCGACGGCTCACAGGTTTTGTAACAAGCAATCGAAGGT
TCTGGAATGGCGGGAAAGGGTTTAGTACCACATGCTATGATGCCCACTGTGATCTCCAGAGCAAAGTTCG
TTCGATCGTACTGTTACTCTCTCTCTTTCAAACAGAATTGTCCGAATCGTGTGACAACAACAGCCTGTTC
TCACACACTCTTTTCTTCTAACCAAGGGGGTGGTTTAGTTTAGTAGAACCTCGTGAAACTTACATTTACA
TATATATAAACTTGCATAAATTGGTCAATGCAAGAAATACATATTTGGTCTTTTCTAATTCGTAGTTTTT
CAAGTTCTTAGATGCTTTCTTTTTCTCTTTTTTACAGATCATCAAGGAAGTAATTATCTACTTTTTACAA
CAAATATAAAACAAATCTGTCATATGGATTACGCGAACATCCTCACAGCAATTCCACTCGAGTTTACTCC
TCAGGATGATATCGTGCTCCTTGAACC
